>Addgene plasmid #198978 | pGL0_77 [ORI_BC_2] | addgene full sequence | sequence record 401272 | Addgene NGS Result
CCGGAATCTATTGGCCTATGTCACTGAAACTATCCAAACACCCCATGTCGATACTGAACGTATCGACGCA
TACCTCCTTCCTTGAAAACGCACAATCAAGGTCTCGGTCAGGGTCACGCGTAGGACGCGTCGAGTAGGGT
CCCTTTAATCAGATGCGTCGGTTCCGCAGCCACACGCCGTGTGAAGCTGGGGAGTGAGACCAGTCCTTAC
CTGAAGAATAAGTGTCAGCCAGTGTAACCCGATGAGGAACCCAAAAGGCGAACCGGGCCAGACAACCCGG
CGGTATCGCACTCAAAGCCGAGGCTAGGTGGAGGCTCAGTGATGATAAGTCTGCGATGGTGGATGCATGT
GTCATGGTCATAGCTGTTTCCTGTGTGAAATTGTTATCCGCTCAGAGGGCACAATCCTATTCCGCGCTAT
CCGACAATCTCCAAGACATTAGGTGGAGTTCAGTTCGGCGTATGGCATATGTCGCTGGAAAGAACATGTG
AGCAAAAGGCCAGCAAAAGGCCAGGAACCGTAAAAAGGCCGCGTTGCTGGCGTTTTTCCATAGGCTCCGC
CCCCCTGACGAGCATCACAAAAATCGACGCTCAAGTCAGAGGTGGCGAAACCCGACAGGACTATAAAGAT
ACCAGGCGTTTCCCCCTGGAAGCTCCCTCGTGCGCTCTCCTGTTCCGACCCTGCCGCTTACCGGATACCT
GTCCGCCTTTCTCCCTTCGGGAAGCGTGGCGCTTTCTCATAGCTCACGCTGTAGGTATCTCAGTTCGGTG
TAGGTCGTTCGCTCCAAGCTGGGCTGTGTGCACGAACCCCCCGTTCAGCCCGACCGCTGCGCCTTATCCG
GTAACTATCGTCTTGAGTCCAACCCGGTAAGACACGACTTATCGCCACTGGCAGCAGCCACTGGTAACAG
GATTAGCAGAGCGAGGTATGTAGGCGGTGCTACAGAGTTCTTGAAGTGGTGGCCTAACTACGGCTACACT
AGAAGAACAGTATTTGGTATCTGCGCTCTGCTGAAGCCAGTTACCTTCGGAAAAAGAGTTGGTAGCTCTT
GATCCGGCAAACAAACCACCGCTGGTAGCGGTGGTTTTTTTGTTTGCAAGCAGCAGATTACGCGCAGAAA
AAAAGGATCTCAAGAAGATCCTTTGATCTTTTCTACGGGGTCTGACGCTCTATTCAACAAAGCCGCCGTC
CCGTCAAGTCAGCGTAAATGGGTAGGGGGCTTCAAATCGTCCCCCCATACGATATAAGTTGTTACTAGTG
CTTGGATTCTCACCAATAAAAAACGCCCGGCGGCAACCGAGCGTTCTGAACAAATCCAGATGGAGTTCTG
AGGTCATTACTGGATCTATCAACAGGAGTCCAAGCGAGCTCGATATCAAATTACGCCCCGCCCTGCCACT
CATCGCAGTACTGTTGTAATTCATTAAGCATTCTGCCGACATGGAAGCCATCACAAACGGCATGATGAAC
CTGAATCGCCAGCGGCATCAGCACCTTGTCGCCTTGCGTATAATATTTGCCCATGGTGAAAACGGGGGCG
AAGAAGTTGTCCATATTGGCCACGTTTAAATCAAAACTGGTGAAACTCACCCAGGGATTGGCTGAGACGA
AAAACATATTCTCAATAAACCCTTTAGGGAAATAGGCCAGGTTTTCACCGTAACACGCCACATCTTGCGA
ATATATGTGTAGAAACTGCCGGAAATCGTCGTGGTATTCACTCCAGAGCGATGAAAACGTTTCAGTTTGC
TCATGGAAAACGGTGTAACAAGGGTGAACACTATCCCATATCACCAGCTCACCGTCTTTCATTGCCATAC
GAAATTCCGGATGAGCATTCATCAGGCGGGCAAGAATGTGAATAAAGGCCGGATAAAACTTGTGCTTATT
TTTCTTTACGGTCTTTAAAAAGGCCGTAATATCCAGCTGAACGGTCTGGTTATAGGTACATTGAGCAACT
GACTGAAATGCCTCAAAATGTTCTTTACGATGCCATTGGGATATATCAACGGTGGTATATCCAGTGATTT
TTTTCTCCATTTTAGCTTCCTTAGCTCCTGAAAATCTCGATAACTCAAAAAATACGCCCGGTAGTGATCT
TATTTCATTATGGTGAAAGTTGGAACCTCTTACGTGCCGATCAACGTCTCATTGATACCTGAAACAAAAC
CCATCGTACGGCCAAGGAAGTCTCCAATAACTGTGATCCACCACAAGCGCCAGGGTTTTCCCAGTCACGA
CGTTGTAAAACGACGGCCAGTCATGCATAATCCGCACGCATCTGGAATAAGGAAGTGCCATTCCGCCTGA
CCT
Features (pLannotate 1.2.2; 6 found; start..end, strand, type, name):
    379..394     -  protein_bind   lac operator (fragment): The lac repressor binds to the lac operator to inhibit transcription in E. coli. This inhibition can be relieved by adding lactose or isopropyl-β-D-thiogalactopyranoside (IPTG). lac repressor encoded by lacI
    545..1133    -  rep_origin     ori: high-copy-number ColE1/pMB1/pBR322/pUC origin of replication
   1266..1360    -  terminator     lambda t0 terminator: transcription terminator from phage lambda
   1384..2040    -  CDS            cat: CAT_ECOLX - Experimental evidence at protein level: Swiss-Prot protein existence level 1. This enzyme is an effector of chloramphenicol resistance in bacteria. From Escherichia coli. This protein is used as a marker in many commonly used cloning vectors, such as pACYC184.
   2041..2143    -  promoter       cat promoter: promoter of the E. coli cat gene encoding chloramphenicol acetyltransferase
   2218..2261    -  CDS            lacZα (fragment): LacZα fragment of β-galactosidase; lacZ fragment
