[The description below was written by a language model from this plasmid's Addgene catalogue record and pLannotate feature annotations shown in this document.]
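Description:
pGL0_77 [ORI_BC_2] is a small (about 2.3 kb) synthetic-biology plasmid built on the pGLDV_17 backbone and catalogued simply as a "Level 0 part", meaning it serves as a storage vector for a single basic DNA module in a hierarchical, modular assembly scheme. It is propagated in E. coli at high copy number from a ColE1/pMB1/pUC-type origin of replication. Selection is with chloramphenicol, conferred by the cat (chloramphenicol acetyltransferase) gene, which is driven by its native cat promoter and followed by the phage lambda t0 transcription terminator.

The insert, ORI_BC_2, is listed as a synthetic sequence. No annotated feature corresponds to it, and the record does not define its content or function. The name, read alongside the associated work on high-throughput identification of functional origins of replication in non-model bacteria, suggests a barcode part associated with origin-of-replication constructs, but this is an inference rather than a stated fact. The only other annotated elements are short fragments of the lac operator and of lacZα. These are plausibly remnants of a lacZα screening cassette in the parent vector that the part replaced, although the cloning method is recorded as unknown. The plasmid carries no expression cassette, reporter or tag beyond the resistance marker. As far as the record supports, it is a source of the ORI_BC_2 module for assembly into higher-level constructs, presumably within the depositors' toolkit for testing plasmid origins across diverse bacteria.
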