Addgene plasmid #198978: pGL0_77 [ORI_BC_2]
Purpose: Level 0 part
Depositing lab: Charlie Gilbert & Nili Ostrov & Cultivarium Tools. Depositing organization: Cultivarium, Convergent Research. Publication: A scalable framework for high-throughput identification of functional origins of replication in non-model bacteria. Gilbert C, Brumwell SL, Crits-Christoph A, Kang SC, Martin-Moldes Z, Alsharif W, Esmurria A, Nguyen M-A, Lee HH, Ostrov N. bioRxiv 2023.05.19.541510 10.1101/2023.05.19.541510.
Backbone
  Vector backbone: pGLDV_17
  Vector type: Synthetic Biology
Growth in bacteria
  Bacterial resistance: Chloramphenicol, 25 μg/mL
  Growth temperature: 37°C
  Growth strain: E. coli Zymo 10B
  Copy number: High Copy
Gene/Insert
  Gene/Insert name: ORI_BC_2
  Species: Synthetic
  Cloning method: Unknown
Terms and licenses: Academic/Nonprofit Terms; Industry Terms: Not Available to Industry
How to cite: pGL0_77 [ORI_BC_2] was a gift from Charlie Gilbert & Nili Ostrov & Cultivarium Tools (Addgene plasmid # 198978 ; http://n2t.net/addgene:198978 ; RRID:Addgene_198978)
